Addgene plasmid #248098: pNDMS291
Purpose: sfCFP fluorescent reporter for synthetic Rhizobium nifH promoter
Depositing lab: Barney Geddes. Depositing organization: North Dakota State University.
Backbone
  Vector backbone: pNDGG004 (Addgene #231317)
  Backbone manufacturer: Barney Geddes
  Vector type: Bacterial Expression
Growth in bacteria
  Bacterial resistance: Tetracycline, 10 μg/mL
  Growth temperature: 37°C
  Growth strain: DH5alpha
  Copy number: High Copy
Gene/Insert
  Gene/Insert name: sfCFP
  Promoter: Rlv_PsnifH
  Cloning method: Golden Gate
  Sequencing primers: 5′ NA; 3′ NA
Resource information
  A portion of this plasmid was derived from a plasmid made by: CIDAR MoClo BEVA2.0 Plasmid-ID
Terms and licenses: Academic/Nonprofit Terms; Industry Terms: Not Available to Industry
How to cite: pNDMS291 was a gift from Barney Geddes (Addgene plasmid # 248098 ; http://n2t.net/addgene:248098 ; RRID:Addgene_248098)
