[The description below was written by a language model from this plasmid's Addgene catalogue record and pLannotate feature annotations shown in this document.]
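Description:
pNDMS291 is a broad-host-range bacterial reporter plasmid built by Golden Gate assembly in the pNDGG004 backbone, with parts derived from the CIDAR MoClo and BEVA2.0 modular cloning toolkits. It replicates from the pBBR1 oriV together with its cognate Rep protein, a replicon originally from Bordetella bronchiseptica that functions in many Gram-negative bacteria, so the plasmid can be maintained in E. coli (DH5alpha, listed as high copy) as well as in non-enteric hosts. An incP oriT allows conjugative mobilisation when transfer functions are supplied in trans. Selection is by tetracycline, provided by the tetA efflux gene with its divergently encoded TetR regulator. The backbone also carries the RK2-type par region: parA and parB partition-associated genes, and the parDE toxin–antitoxin pair, which kills plasmid-free segregants. Together these should help keep the plasmid in the population where antibiotic selection cannot be applied.

The payload is a superfolder cyan fluorescent protein (sfCFP) coding sequence placed under Rlv_PsnifH, described in the record as a synthetic Rhizobium nifH promoter. The automated annotation labels the reporter as superfolder GFP, which is expected since sfCFP is a close spectral variant. The promoter itself is not annotated but presumably occupies the gap upstream of the reporter. An rrnB T1 terminator lies upstream of the cassette in the opposite orientation to the reporter, and a lambda t0 terminator follows the reporter. nifH encodes a nitrogenase component, so the construct serves as a fluorescent readout of activity from this synthetic nitrogen-fixation promoter. The record does not detail specific host strains or experimental conditions.
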