Features (pLannotate 1.2.2; 12 found; start..end, strand, type, name):
    140..248     +  oriT           oriT: incP origin of transfer
    259..921     -  CDS            pBBR1 Rep: replication protein for the broad-host-range plasmid pBBR1 from Bordetella bronchiseptica
    922..1693    -  rep_origin     pBBR1 oriV: replication origin of the broad-host-range plasmid pBBR1 from Bordetella bronchiseptica; requires the pBBR1 Rep protein for replication
   1895..2203    -  CDS            parE: PARE_ECOLX - Experimental evidence at protein level: Swiss-Prot protein existence level 1. Toxin component of a type II toxin-antitoxin (TA) system involved in plasmid partition. Acts by inhibiting DNA gyrase, converting supercoiled plasmid DNA into a singly cleaved linear form in an ATP-dependent fashion. To do so it probably interacts with one of the gyrase subunits. Gyrase inhibition is prevented by antitoxin ParD, and is reversed in vitro by incubation with ParD. In cells that have lost the plasmid filamentation and growth inhibition occur; this is suppressed when ParD is supplied in trans
   2203..2451    -  CDS            parD: PARD_ECOLX - Experimental evidence at protein level: Swiss-Prot protein existence level 1. Antitoxin component of a type II toxin-antitoxin (TA) system involved in plasmid partition. Inhibits the anti-DNA gyrase activity of toxin ParE; reverses and restores gyrase catalytic activity in vitro. The parDE operon alone is capable of stabilizing an RK2-derived minireplicon under defined growth conditions in several different Gram- negative bacteria. It does so by the post-segregational killing (PSK) of plasmid-free cells, also referred to as a plasmid addiction system. Binds its own promoter, autor
   2580..3422    +  CDS            parB: PARB4_ECOLX - Protein predicted: Swiss-Prot protein existence level 4. Involved in plasmid partition. From Escherichia coli.
   3386..4042    +  CDS            parA: PARA4_ECOLX - Protein inferred from homology: Swiss-Prot protein existence level 3. Involved in plasmid partition. From Escherichia coli.
   4202..4288    -  terminator     rrnB T1 terminator: Escherichia coli rrnB; transcription terminator T1 from the E. coli rrnB gene
   4535..5248    +  CDS            superfolder GFP: GFP variant that folds robustly even when fused to poorly folded proteins (Pédelacq et al., 2006)
   5327..5421    +  terminator     lambda t0 terminator: transcription terminator from phage lambda
   5430..6080    -  CDS            TetR: tetracycline resistance regulatory protein; tetR
   6186..7385    +  CDS            TcR: tetracycline efflux protein; tetA; confers resistance to tetracycline
>Addgene plasmid #248098 | pNDMS291 | addgene full sequence | sequence record 495377 | Addgene NGS Result
ACTACTTTTCCGCTGCATAACCCTGCTTCGGGGTCATTATAGCGATTTTTTCGGTATATCCATCCTTTTT
CGCACGATATACAGGATTTTGCCAAAGGGTTCGTGTAGACTTTCCTTGGTGTATCCAACGGCGTCAGCCG
GGCAGGATAGGTGAAGTAGGCCCACCCGCGAGCGGGTGTTCCTTCTTCACTGTCCCTTATTCGCACCTGG
CGGTGCTCAACGGGAATCCTGCTCTGCGAGGCTGGCCGTAGGCCGGCCCTACCGGCGCGGCAGCGTTACC
CGTGTCGGCGGCTCCAACGGCTCGCCATCGTCCAGAAAACACGGCTCATCGGGCATCGGCAGGCGCTGCT
GCCCGCGCCGTTCCCATTCCTCCGTTTCGGTCAAGGCTGGCAGGTCTGGTTCCATGCCCGGAATGCCGGG
CTGGCTGGGCGGCTCCTCGCCGGGGCCGGTCGGTAGTTGCTGCTCGCCCGGATACAGGGTCGGGATGCGG
CGCAGGTCGCCATGCCCCAACAGCGATTCGTCCTGGTCGTCGTGATCAACCACCACGGCGGCACTGAACA
CCGACAGGCGCAACTGGTCGCGGGGCTGGCCCCACGCCACGCGGTCATTGACCACGTAGGCCGACACGGT
GCCGGGGCCGTTGAGCTTCACGACGGAGATCCAGCGCTCGGCCACCAAGTCCTTGACTGCGTATTGGACC
GTCCGCAAAGAACGTCCGATGAGCTTGGAAAGAGTCTTTTGGCTGACCACCACGGCGTTCTGGTGGCCCA
TCTGCGCGACGAGGTGATGCAGCAGCATTGCCGCCGTGGGTTTCCTCGCAATAAGCCCGGCCCACGCCTC
ATGCGCTTTGCGTTCCGTTTGGACCCAGTGACCGGGCTTGTTCTTGGCTTGAATGCCGATTTCTCTGGAC
TGCGTGGCCATGCTTATCTCCATGCGGTAGGGGTGCCGCACGGTTGCGGCACCATGCGCAATCAGCTGCA
ACTTTTCGGCAGCGCGACAACAATTATGCGTTGCGTAAAAGTGGCAGTCAATTACAGATTTTCTTTAACC
TACGCAATGAGCTATTGCGGGGGGTGCCGCAATGAGCTGTTGCGTACCCCCCTTTTTTAAGTTGTTGATT
TTTAAGTCTTTCGCATTTCGCCCTATATCTAGTTCTTTGGTGCCCAAAGAAGGGCACCCCTGCGGGGTTC
CCCCACGCCTTCGGCGCGGCTCCCCCTCCGGCAAAAAGTGGCCCCTCCGGGGCTTGTTGATCGACTGCGC
GGCCTTCGGCCTTGCCCAAGGTGGCGCTGCCCCCTTGGAACCCCCGCACTCGCCGCCGTGAGGCTCGGGG
GGCAGGCGGGCGGGCTTCGCCCTTCGACTGCCCCCACTCGCATAGGCTTGGGTCGTTCCAGGCGCGTCAA
GGCCAAGCCGCTGCGCGGTCGCTGCGCGAGCCTTGACCCGCCTTCCTCTTGGTGTCCAACCGGCAAGCGA
AGCGCGCAGGCCGCAGGCCGGAGGCTTTTCCCCAGAGAAAATTAAAAAAATTGATGGGGCAAGGCCGCAG
GCCGCGCAGTTGGAGCCGGTGGGTATGTGGTCGAAGGCTGGGTAGCCGGTGGGCAATCCCTGTGGTCAAG
CTCGTGGGCAGGCGCAGCCTGTCCATCAGCTTGTCCAGCAGGGTTGTCCACGGGCCGAGCGAAGCGAGCC
AGCCGGTGGCCGCTCGCGGCCATCGTCCACATATCCACGGGCTGGCAAGGGAGCGCAGCGACCGCGCAGG
GCGAAGCCCGGAGAGCAAGCCCGTAGGGGGTTACTGCATGAGCTTGTGGAAGTGTGCTGAGCATAAATGA
TTCTCCTAGCTGTTCTTTGGGTAAGTACGCCATCAGGACGTTGTGAGTGGCGCGATTTTTAGCGGCTGAA
ATCAGCCCTTGAGCCTGTCGGCAAGTCGCGTCATGAGGTCCATGCGCTCATGCAGGATCGCCACGACCAA
CGCGGGTTCGCCCGCACGCGGCAGGCAAAAAACGTAGTGGTGTTCGCAGCGGGCCATCCGCAGCGCGGGA
AAGAGTTCGCTCATGTCCTTAAACGGGCCTTCGCCGGCGGCAAGCCTGGCTATGCCCTGTTCCAGCTTAG
CGATATAGCGGCGCACCTGCGCCGCGCCCCACTCCCGGCGCGTGTAGCGGATGATGCCGCGTAGATCGGC
TTCGGCCTCAGCCGTGAGGATGTAGGCCGTCAAGCGCGATCCCCGCTGAGTTCTTCATCAAGAATTTCGC
CGACGCTCTTGGTGGACACCTTGCCGGCAAGCCCATCGTTGATGCGGTTCCCCAGCATGGTTTTCAGTTC
CTGCCATGCCTGATCGGCATCAGCGTCACCGGGGAACAGACGTTCGAGGGCGTATTGCTTAATGGTCTTG
CCCTGCAAGGCGGCCAGGGCTTTCAGGCTCTGGTGCTGCTGGTCCGTCATGTCGATTGTCAGGCGGCTCA
TTGGATAACCTCCATAAAATACACGTAACCACATTAGCACATATGTGGGCGTGAGGCTACAGCGCGAGGC
GCATTAAGGTCGGGAAAATGCGCTAGGCGCATTTAAATTGCGTATTGCTGTAATGCGCCATGCCGGCTAG
ACTAGGCCCAAATGGGTATACCCAATTTGACCAAGGGGGACGCGATGAGGGCGGCCAAGCACTACCGACA
ACTTCTATCCATCGACTTCAACATCGAGGCGCTGGCCTTCGTGCCTGGACCCGACGGCACACGCGGCCGG
CGCATCCACGTCCTGGGGCGCGAGGTCCGCGACCGGCCCGGCCTGGTCGAGTACCTTTCGCCGGCGTTCG
GCTCGCGGGTGGCGCTGGACGGCTACTGCAAGGCCAATTTCGATGCAGTGCTGCACCTGGCGTACCCCGA
TCATCAGCAATGGGGCCACGCATGAAGCGCCGAAGCTACGCCATGCTGCGCGCCGCTGCCGCGCTGGCCG
TCCTGGTCGTTGCCTCGCCGGCATGGGCCGAGCTGCGCGGCGAGGTCGTGCGCATCATCGACGGCGACAC
CATCGACGTGCTGGTAGACAAGCAGCCGGTGCGCGTGCGCCTGGTGGACATTGACGCGCCGGAAAAGCGG
CAAGCCTTCGGCGAACGTGCGCGCCAGGCGCTGGCCGGCATGGTGTTCCGCCGGCACGTCCTGGTCGACG
AGAAGGACACCGACCGTTACGGCCGCACGCTGGGCACCGTCTGGGTCAACATGGAGCTGGCCAGCCGGCC
GCCGCAGCCGCGCAACGTCAACGCCGCGATGGTTCACCAGGGCATGGCGTGGGCCTATCGCTTCCACGGC
CGCGCGGCCGACCCTGAAATGCTGCGGCTCGAACAGGAGGCGCGAGGCAAGCGCGTCGGCCTCTGGTCCG
ATCCGCACGCCGTCGAGCCGTGGAAATGGCGACGCGAGAGCAACAACCGGAGGGACGAAGGTTGAAGGTC
GCCCGCATCTACCTGCGCGCCAGTACGGACGAGCAGAATCTTGAACGCCAGGAGAGCCTTGTAGCGGCCA
CGCGGGCCGCCGGGTACTACGTCGCCGGCATCTACCGCGAGAAGGCGTCCGGCGCACGCGCCGACCGGCC
CGAGCTGCTGCGCATGATCGCGGACCTGCAACCTGGTGAAGTCGTCGTTGCGGAGAAGATCGACCGCATC
AGCCGCTTGCCGTTGGCCGAGGCCGAGCGCCTGGTTGCGTCGATCCGGGCCAAAGGGGCCAAGCTGGCCG
TGCCTGGCGTGGTGGACCTGTCGGAGCTGGCCGCCGAGGCGAACGGAGTGGCGAAAATCGTTCTGGAATC
CGTCCAGGACATGCTTTTGAAGCTCGCCTTGCAGATGGCCCGCGACGACTACGAGGATCGGCGCGAGCGT
CAACGTCAGGGTGTCCAGTTGGCGAAGGCCGCCGGCCGCTACACCGGCCGCAAACGTGACGCCGGCATGC
ACGACCGCATCATCACGCTTCGCTCCGGCGGATCGAGCATTGCCAAGACGGCCAAGCTGGTCGGATGCAG
CCCGAGCCAGGTCAAACGAGTGTGGGCGGCCTGGAACGCGCAGCAGCAAAAATAAAGCCGGGCAGTGCCC
GGCTTTTCTCACCTTTTCGCGTCCCGCAGGGCCGCTGCGAGCGCCCTACCTAGATCCTCGCTTTCCCCCT
CGGTGTAGTCCGGCCAGGGCACGAAGGGCGCGGATGCGAACCTGTTGAGCAGGTCAGATCTAGGGCGGCG
GATTTGTCCTACTCAGGAGAGCGTTCACCGACAAACAACAGATAAAACGAAAGGCCCAGTCTTTCGACTG
AGCCTTTCGTTTTATTTGATGCCTGCCGAATTCGGATCCGGAGCTCGACACGACATTGTCGTCACCTTTG
TCGGGTCCGCGACAAGCTTTTTGTTCCTCGATCCCGTATGTTTTCGCCTAAATATCTGAAACAGCAGCAA
ATTATTTTTCGTTAGCTCAATCGGCCCACTTGGCACGAGTCTTGAAATTTATTGCGAGGCGGCGGAGCTG
CCGGCCGCATCCGTGCGGCATAACCACGGTTGTGAACAAATGAAGGAAGGCCAAATGCGTAAAGGCGAAG
AGCTGTTCACTGGTGTCGTCCCTATTCTGGTGGAACTGGATGGTGATGTCAACGGTCATAAGTTTTCCGT
GCGTGGCGAGGGTGAAGGTGACGCAACTAATGGTAAACTGACGCTGAAGTTCATCTGTACTACTGGTAAA
CTGCCGGTACCTTGGCCGACTCTGGTAACGACGCTGACTTGGGGTGTTCAGTGCTTTGCTCGTTATCCGG
ACCATATGAAGCAGCATGACTTCTTCAAGTCCGCCATGCCGGAAGGCTATGTGCAGGAACGCACGATTTC
CTTTAAGGATGACGGCACGTACAAAACGCGTGCGGAAGTGAAATTTGAAGGCGATACCCTGGTAAACCGC
ATTGAGCTGAAAGGCATTGACTTTAAAGAAGACGGCAATATCCTGGGCCATAAGCTGGAATACAATTACA
TCAGCGACAATGTTTACATCACCGCCGATAAACAAAAAAATGGCATTAAAGCGAATTTTAAAATTCGCCA
CAACGTGGAGGATGGCAGCGTGCAGCTGGCTGATCACTACCAGCAAAACACTCCAATCGGTGATGGTCCT
GTTCTGCTGCCAGACAATCACTATCTGAGCACGCAAAGCGTTCTGTCTAAAGATCCGAACGAGAAACGCG
ATCATATGGTTCTGCTGGAGTTCGTAACCGCAGCGGGCATCACGCATGGTATGGATGAACTGTACAAATA
AAGGTCTAACGCATGAGAAAGCCCCCGGAAGATCACCTTCCGGGGGCTTTTTTATTGCGCCCTTGAGACG
CTCTTGGACTCCTGTTGATAGATCCAGTAATGACCTCAGAACTCCATCTGGATTTGTTCAGAACGCTCGG
TTGCCGCCGGGCGTTTTTTATTGGTGAGAATCCAGGCAATCAATCGTCACCCTTTCTCGGTCCTTCAACG
TTCCTGACAACGAGCCTCCTTTTCGCCAATCCATCGACAATCACCGCGAGTCCCTGCTCGAACGCTGCGT
CCGGACCGGCTTCGTCGAAGGCGTCTATCGCGGCCCGCAACAGCGGCGAGAGCGGAGCCTGTTCAACGGT
GCCGCCGCGCTCGCCGGCATCGCTGTCGCCGGCCTGCTCCTCAAGCACGGCCCCAACAGTGAAGTAGCTG
ATTGTCATCAGCGCATTGACGGCGTCCCCGGCCGAAAAACCCGCCTCGCAGAGGAAGCGAAGCTGCGCGT
CGGCCGTTTCCATCTGCGGTGCGCCCGGTCGCGTGCCGGCATGGATGCGCGCGCCATCGCGGTAGGCGAG
CAGCGCCTGCCTGAAGCTGCGGGCATTCCCGATCAGAAATGAGCGCCAGTCGTCGTCGGCTCTCGGCACC
GAATGCGTATGATTCTCCGCCAGCATGGCTTCGGCCAGTGCGTCGAGCAGCGCCCGCTTGTTCCTGAAGT
GCCAGTAAAGCGCCGGCTGCTGAACCCCCAACCGTTCCGCCAGTTTGCGTGTCGTCAGACCGTCTACGCC
GACCTCGTTCAACAGGTCCAGGGCGGCACGGATCACTGTATTCGGCTGCAACTTTGTCATGCTTGACACT
TTATCACTGATAAACATAATATGTCCACCAACTTATCAGTGATAAAGAATCCGCGCGTTCAATCGGACCA
GCGGAGGCTGGTCCGGAGGCCAGACGTGAAACCCAACATACCCCTGATCGTAATTCTGAGCACTGTCGCG
CTCGACGCTGTCGGCATCGGCCTGATTATGCCGGTGCTGCCGGGCCTCCTGCGCGATCTGGTTCACTCGA
ACGACGTCACCGCCCACTATGGCATTCTGCTGGCGCTGTATGCGTTGGTGCAATTTGCCTGCGCACCTGT
GCTGGGCGCGCTGTCGGATCGTTTCGGGCGGCGGCCAATCTTGCTCGTGTCGCTGGCCGGCGCCACTGTC
GACTACGCCATCATGGCGACAGCGCCTTTCCTTTGGGTTCTCTATATCGGGCGGATCGTGGCCGGCATCA
CCGGGGCGACTGGGGCGGTAGCCGGCGCTTATATTGCCGATATCACTGATGGCGATGAGCGCGCGCGGCA
CTTCGGCTTCATGAGCGCCTGTTTCGGGTTCGGGATGGTCGCGGGACCTGTGCTCGGTGGGCTGATGGGC
GGTTTCTCCCCCCACGCTCCGTTCTTCGCCGCGGCAGCCTTGAACGGCCTCAATTTCCTGACGGGCTGTT
TCCTTTTGCCGGAGTCGCACAAAGGCGAACGCCGGCCGTTACGCCGGGAGGCTCTCAACCCGCTCGCTTC
GTTCCGGTGGGCCCGGGGCATGACCGTCGTCGCCGCCCTGATGGCGGTGTTCTTCATCATGCAACTTGTC
GGACAGGTGCCGGCCGCGCTTTGGGTCATTTTCGGCGAGGATCGCTTTCACTGGGACGCGACCACGATCG
GCATTTCGCTTGCCGCATTTGGCATTCTGCATTCACTCGCCCAGGCAATGATCACCGGCCCTGTAGCCGC
CCGGCTCGGCGAAAGGCGGGCACTCATGCTCGGAATGATTGCCGACGGCACAGGCTACATCCTGCTTGCC
TTCGCGACACGGGGATGGATGGCGTTCCCGATCATGGTCCTGCTTGCTTCGGGTGGCATCGGAATGCCGG
CGCTGCAAGCAATGTTGTCCAGGCAGGTGGATGAGGAACGTCAGGGGCAGCTGCAAGGCTCACTGGCGGC
GCTCACCAGCCTGACCTCGATCGTCGGACCCCTCCTCTTCACGGCGATCTATGCGGCTTCTATAACAACG
TGGAACGGGTGGGCATGGATTGCAGGCGCTGCCCTCTACTTGCTCTGCCTGCCGGCGCTGCGTCGCGGGC
TTTGGAGCGGCGCAGGGCAACGAGCCGATCGCTGA
